>Addgene plasmid #204966 | raACR-mCerulean3-pAAV2-hSyn | addgene full sequence | sequence record 405383 | Addgene NGS Result
GCAACGCGGCCTTTTTACGGTTCCTGGCCTTTTGCTGGCCTTTTGCTCACATGTCCTGCAGGCAGCTGCG
CGCTCGCTCGCTCACTGAGGCCGCCCGGGCGTCGGGCGACCTTTGGTCGCCCGGCCTCAGTGAGCGAGCG
AGCGCGCAGAGAGGGAGTGGCCAACTCCATCACTAGGGGTTCCTGCGGCCGCACGCGTTGCAAAGATGGA
TAAAGTTTTAAACAGAGAGGAATCTTTGCAGCTAATGGACCTTCTAGGTCTTGAAAGGAGTGGGAATTGG
CTCCGGTGCCCGTCAGTGGGCAGAGCGCACATCGCCCACAGTCCCCGAGAAGTTGGGGGGAGGGGTCGGC
AGCAAATGGTTAATTAATCTAGACTGCAGAGGGCCCTGCGTATGAGTGCAAGTGGGTTTTAGGACCAGGA
TGAGGCGGGGTGGGGGTGCCTACCTGACGACCGACCCCGACCCACTGGACAAGCACCCAACCCCCATTCC
CCAAATTGCGCATCCCCTATCAGAGAGGGGGAGGGGAAACAGGATGCGGCGAGGCGCGTGCGCACTGCCA
GCTTCAGCACCGCGGACAGTGCCTTCGCCCCCGCCTGGCGGCGCGCGCCACCGCCGCCTCAGCACTGAAG
GCGCGCTGACGTCACTCGCCGGTCCCCCGCAAACTCCCCTTCCCGGCCACCTTGGTCGCGTCCGCGCCGC
CGCCGGCCCAGCCGGACCGCACCACGCGAGGCGCGAGATAGGGGGGCACGGGCGCGACCATCTGCGCTGC
GGCGCCGGCGACTCAGCGCTGCCTCAGTCTGCGGTGGGCAGCGGAGGAGTCGTGTCGTGCCTGAGAGCGC
AGTCGAGAGGATCCGCCACCATGTCCGCCTACGAGGTGGTGAAGGACATCCGGCTGGTCATCCAGACCAT
CCTGCTGCTGGCCTTTTATGTGATGGCCGGCTTCTACCTGTATCAGAAGAAGAAGAAGAGGGCCAGATGG
GAGGTGCTGTACATCGCAACCGTGGCAGGCCTGGCCAACACAATCGGCCTGGCCGCAGGACACCTGGAGC
CACTGTCTTTTGCCGCAGAGGGAGTGGGCAAGAAGACACCATGGCTGCGGTTCAGCTCCTGGATGACCAC
ATGCCCCGTGCTGCTGATCCACCTGAACAATCTGGCAGGAGAGGAGGTGCAGAACGTGGAGCGCGCCAGC
ATGCTGGTCATCGAGCTGAATCTGATGGTGCTGCTGGGCGCCACCTCTAGCTTCACAGATGGCGGCGGCG
CCCTGGTGTTCTTTATGCTGAGCTGGCTGGTGTGCTTTACCATCTTCGTGCAGGCCTGGACAATCTTTAA
CGAGGCCTTCGCCTCCCTGCCAGCAAAGGCAAGGCCTCACCTGAATGGCATGATGTTCTGTTTTTACTTC
GCCTGGGCAGGATTTGGCGTGCTGTTCGCAGCAGGACCAGAGGGATGGGGACCCAAGGACAATATCCTGG
CCGAGCTGGTGACCATCGCCATGGTGGTGGTGGATTTCATCGCCAAGATCGTGTTTGGCTTCATCGGATG
GCACCTGAGGTGGCGCGTGCTGAGGGGAGAGGACGGCAAGGTGGTGAGCAAGGGCGAGGAGCTGTTCACC
GGGGTGGTGCCCATCCTGGTCGAGCTGGACGGCGACGTAAACGGCCACAAGTTCAGCGTGTCCGGCGAGG
GCGAGGGCGATGCCACCTACGGCAAGCTGACCCTGAAGTTCATCTGCACCACCGGCAAGCTGCCCGTGCC
CTGGCCCACCCTCGTGACCACCCTGAGCTGGGGCGTGCAGTGCTTCGCCCGCTACCCCGACCACATGAAG
CAGCACGACTTCTTCAAGTCCGCCATGCCCGAAGGCTACGTCCAGGAGCGCACCATCTTCTTCAAGGACG
ACGGCAACTACAAGACCCGCGCCGAGGTGAAGTTCGAGGGCGACACCCTGGTGAACCGCATCGAGCTGAA
GGGCATCGACTTCAAGGAGGACGGCAACATCCTGGGGCACAAGCTGGAGTACAACGCCATCCACGGCAAC
GTCTATATCACCGCCGACAAGCAGAAGAACGGCATCAAGGCCAACTTCGGCCTCAACTGCAACATCGAGG
ACGGCAGCGTGCAGCTCGCCGACCACTACCAGCAGAACACCCCCATCGGCGACGGCCCCGTGCTGCTGCC
CGACAACCACTACCTGAGCACCCAGTCCAAGCTGAGCAAAGACCCCAACGAGAAGCGCGATCACATGGTC
CTGCTGGAGTTCGTGACCGCCGCCGGGATCACTCTCGGCATGGACGAGCTGTACAAGTAAGAATTCCGTA
CAAAGCTTATCGATAATCAACCTCTGGATTACAAAATTTGTGAAAGATTGACTGGTATTCTTAACTATGT
TGCTCCTTTTACGCTATGTGGATACGCTGCTTTAATGCCTTTGTATCATGCTATTGCTTCCCGTATGGCT
TTCATTTTCTCCTCCTTGTATAAATCCTGGTTGCTGTCTCTTTATGAGGAGTTGTGGCCCGTTGTCAGGC
AACGTGGCGTGGTGTGCACTGTGTTTGCTGACGCAACCCCCACTGGTTGGGGCATTGCCACCACCTGTCA
GCTCCTTTCCGGGACTTTCGCTTTCCCCCTCCCTATTGCCACGGCGGAACTCATCGCCGCCTGCCTTGCC
CGCTGCTGGACAGGGGCTCGGCTGTTGGGCACTGACAATTCCGTGGTGTTGTCGGGGAAATCATCGTCCT
TTCCTTGGCTGCTCGCCTATGTTGCCACCTGGATTCTGCGCGGGACGTCCTTCTGCTACGTCCCTTCGGC
CCTCAATCCAGCGGACCTTCCTTCCCGCGGCCTGCTGCCGGCTCTGCGGCCTCTTCCGCGTCTTCGCCTT
CGCCCTCAGACGAGTCGGATCTCCCTTTGGGCCGCCTCCCCGCATCGATACCGGCTCGAGACGGGTGGCA
TCCCTGTGACCCCTCCCCAGTGCCTCTCCTGGCCCTGGAAGTTGCCACTCCAGTGCCCACCAGCCTTGTC
CTAATAAAATTAAGTTGCATCATTTTGTCTGACTAGGTGTCCTTCTATAATATTATGGGGTGGAGGGGGG
TGGTATGGAGCAAGGGGCAAGTTGGGAAGACAACCTGTAGGGCCTGCGGGGTCTATTGGGAACCAAGCTG
GAGTGCAGTGGCACAATCTTGGCTCACTGCAATCTCCGCCTCCTGGGTTCAAGCGATTCTCCTGCCTCAG
CCTCCCGAGTTGTTGGGATTCCAGGCATGCATGACCAGGCTCAGCTAATTTTTGTTTTTTTGGTAGAGAC
GGGGTTTCACCATATTGGCCAGGCTGGTCTCCAACTCCTAATCTCAGGTGATCTACCCACCTTGGCCTCC
CAAATTGCTGGGATTACAGGCGTGAACCACTGCTCCCTTCCCTGTCCTTCTCGAGCTGATTTTGTAGGTA
ACCACGTGCGGACCGAGCGGCCGCAGGAACCCCTAGTGATGGAGTTGGCCACTCCCTCTCTGCGCGCTCG
CTCGCTCACTGAGGCCGGGCGACCAAAGGTCGCCCGACGCCCGGGCTTTGCCCGGGCGGCCTCAGTGAGC
GAGCGAGCGCGCAGCTGCCTGCAGGGGCGCCTGATGCGGTATTTTCTCCTTACGCATCTGTGCGGTATTT
CACACCGCATA
[95 nt withheld, positions 3652-3746]
T
[46 nt withheld, positions 3748-3793]
C
[141 nt withheld, positions 3795-3935]
CCTTTGACGTTGGAGTCCACGTTCTTT
[37 nt withheld, positions 3963-3999]
ACTCTATCTCGGGCTATTCTTTTGATTTATAAGGGATTTTGCCGATTTCGGTCTATTGGTTAAAAAATGA
GCTGATTTAACAAAAATTTAACGCGAATTTTAACAAAATATTAACGTTTACAATTTTATGGTGCACTCTC
AGTACAATCTGCTCTGATGCCGCATAGTTAAGCCAGCCCCGACACCCGCCAACACCCGCTGACGCGCCCT
GACGGGCTTGTCTGCTCCCGGCATCCGCTTACAGACAAGCTGTGACCGTCTCCGGGAGCTGCATGTGTCA
GAGGTTTTCACCGTCATCACCGAAACGCGCGAGACGAAAGGGCCTCGTGATACGCCTATTTTTATAGGTT
AATGTCATGATAATAATGGTTTCTTAGACGTCAGGTGGCACTTTTCGGGGAAATGTGCGCGGAACCCCTA
TTTGTTTATTTTTCTAAATACATTCAAATATGTATCCGCTCATGAGACAATAACCCTGATAAATGCTTCA
ATAATATTGAAAAAGGAAGAGTATGAGTATTCAACATTTCCGTGTCGCCCTTATTCCCTTTTTTGCGGCA
TTTTGCCTTCCTGTTTTTGCTCACCCAGAAACGCTGGTGAAAGTAAAAGATGCTGAAGATCAGTTGGGTG
CACGAGTGGGTTACATCGAACTGGATCTCAACAGCGGTAAGATCCTTGAGAGTTTTCGCCCCGAAGAACG
TTTTCCAATGATGAGCACTTTTAAAGTTCTGCTATGTGGCGCGGTATTATCCCGTATTGACGCCGGGCAA
GAGCAACTCGGTCGCCGCATACACTATTCTCAGAATGACTTGGTTGAGTACTCACCAGTCACAGAAAAGC
ATCTTACGGATGGCATGACAGTAAGAGAATTATGCAGTGCTGCCATAACCATGAGTGATAACACTGCGGC
CAACTTACTTCTGACAACGATCGGAGGACCGAAGGAGCTAACCGCTTTTTTGCACAACATGGGGGATCAT
GTAACTCGCCTTGATCGTTGGGAACCGGAGCTGAATGAAGCCATACCAAACGACGAGCGTGACACCACGA
TGCCTGTAGCAATGGCAACAACGTTGCGCAAACTATTAACTGGCGAACTACTTACTCTAGCTTCCCGGCA
ACAATTAATAGACTGGATGGAGGCGGATAAAGTTGCAGGACCACTTCTGCGCTCGGCCCTTCCGGCTGGC
TGGTTTATTGCTGATAAATCTGGAGCCGGTGAGCGTGGGTCTCGCGGTATCATTGCAGCACTGGGGCCAG
ATGGTAAGCCCTCCCGTATCGTAGTTATCTACACGACGGGGAGTCAGGCAACTATGGATGAACGAAATAG
ACAGATCGCTGAGATAGGTGCCTCACTGATTAAGCATTGGTAACTGTCAGACCAAGTTTACTCATATATA
CTTTAGATTGATTTAAAACTTCATTTTTAATTTAAAAGGATCTAGGTGAAGATCCTTTTTGATAATCTCA
TGACCAAAATCCCTTAACGTGAGTTTTCGTTCCACTGAGCGTCAGACCCCGTAGAAAAGATCAAAGGATC
TTCTTGAGATCCTTTTTTTCTGCGCGTAATCTGCTGCTTGCAAACAAAAAAACCACCGCTACCAGCGGTG
GTTTGTTTGCCGGATCAAGAGCTACCAACTCTTTTTCCGAAGGTAACTGGCTTCAGCAGAGCGCAGATAC
CAAATACTGTTCTTCTAGTGTAGCCGTAGTTAGGCCACCACTTCAAGAACTCTGTAGCACCGCCTACATA
CCTCGCTCTGCTAATCCTGTTACCAGTGGCTGCTGCCAGTGGCGATAAGTCGTGTCTTACCGGGTTGGAC
TCAAGACGATAGTTACCGGATAAGGCGCAGCGGTCGGGCTGAACGGGGGGTTCGTGCACACAGCCCAGCT
TGGAGCGAACGACCTACACCGAACTGAGATACCTACAGCGTGAGCTATGAGAAAGCGCCACGCTTCCCGA
AGGGAGAAAGGCGGACAGGTATCCGGTAAGCGGCAGGGTCGGAACAGGAGAGCGCACGAGGGAGCTTCCA
GGGGGAAACGCCTGGTATCTTTATAGTCCTGTCGGGTTTCGCCACCTCTGACTTGAGCGTCGATTTTTGT
GATGCTCGTCAGGGGGGCGGAGCCTATGGAAAAACGCCA
Features (pLannotate 1.2.2; 16 found; start..end, strand, type, name):
     66..93      +  repeat_region  AAV2 ITR (fragment): inverted terminal repeat of adeno-associated virus serotype 2 inverted
    122..149     +  repeat_region  AAV2 ITR (fragment): inverted terminal repeat of adeno-associated virus serotype 2 inverted
    206..272     +  CDS            small t antigen (fragment): SV40 (simian virus 40) small t antigen
    298..351     +  promoter       EF-1α core promoter (fragment): core promoter for human elongation factor EF-1α
    395..842     +  promoter       hSyn promoter: human synapsin I promoter; confers neuron-specific expression (Kügler et al., 2003)
   1584..2297    +  CDS            mCerulean3: mCerulean3 is a basic (constitutively fluorescent) cyan fluorescent protein published in 2011, derived from Aequorea victoria. It is reported to be a somewhat slowly-maturing monomer with very low acid sensitivity.
   2325..2913    +  misc_feature   WPRE: woodchuck hepatitis virus posttranscriptional regulatory element
   2933..3409    +  polyA_signal   hGH poly(A) signal: human growth hormone polyadenylation signal
   3455..3595    +  repeat_region  AAV2 ITR: inverted terminal repeat of adeno-associated virus serotype 2 inverted
   3600..3651    -  misc_feature   bom (fragment): basis of mobility region from pBR322
   3670..4125    +  rep_origin     f1 ori (sequence partly withheld): f1 bacteriophage origin of replication; arrow indicates direction of (+) strand synthesis
   4126..4175    -  misc_feature   bom (fragment): basis of mobility region from pBR322
   4277..4312    -  CDS            rop (fragment): Rop protein, which maintains plasmids at low copy number; rop
   4407..4511    +  promoter       AmpR promoter: bla
   4512..5372    +  CDS            AmpR: β-lactamase; bla; confers resistance to ampicillin, carbenicillin, and related antibiotics
   5543..6131    +  rep_origin     ori: high-copy-number ColE1/pMB1/pBR322/pUC origin of replication
