[The description below was written by a language model from this plasmid's Addgene catalogue record and pLannotate feature annotations shown in this document.]
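Description:
raACR-mCerulean3-pAAV2-hSyn is an AAV transfer plasmid built on the pAAV2-hSyn backbone, designed for packaging into recombinant adeno-associated virus and pan-neuronal expression of an optogenetic silencing tool. It is about 6.1 kb and is maintained in E. coli as a high-copy plasmid through a ColE1/pUC-type origin with ampicillin selection (β-lactamase under its own promoter). An f1 phage origin is also present in the backbone. The recommended recombination-deficient growth strain reflects the tendency of AAV inverted terminal repeats to rearrange. The feature table annotates a complete AAV2 ITR downstream of the cassette but only short ITR fragments at the upstream end, which may reflect the difficulty of sequencing or annotating these hairpin repeats rather than a real truncation. The small annotated fragments of SV40 small t antigen, the EF-1α core promoter, bom and rop are probably short residual or incidental matches, not functional parts.

Between the ITRs, the human synapsin I promoter restricts transcription to neurons and drives raACR, the S218A mutant of MsACR1, an anion-conducting channelrhodopsin from the green alga Mantoniella squamata. The 723 bp channelrhodopsin coding sequence is not annotated in the feature table but would fit the gap between the promoter and mCerulean3. This cyan fluorescent protein is fused to the C terminus of the channel, so expressing cells can be identified. A WPRE follows to enhance transcript stability and expression, and the human growth hormone polyadenylation signal terminates the message. According to the record and the associated publication title, the construct is used for red-light-driven optogenetic inhibition of neuronal activity.
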