Addgene plasmid #204966: raACR-mCerulean3-pAAV2-hSyn
Purpose: Panneuronal expression of the MsACR1 mutant raACR fused to mCerulean3
Depositing lab: Peter Hegemann. Depositing organization: Humboldt-Universitaet zu Berlin. Publication: Robust optogenetic inhibition with red-light-sensitive anion-conducting channelrhodopsins. Oppermann J, Rozenberg A, Fabrin T, Gonzalez-Cabrera C, Parker R, Beja O, Prigge M, Hegemann P. eLife. 2024 Oct 14;12:RP90100. doi: 10.7554/eLife.90100. PubMed 39401075.
Backbone
  Vector backbone: pAAV2-hSyn
  Backbone size w/o insert (bp): 4699
  Total vector size (bp): 6138
  Vector type: AAV
Growth in bacteria
  Bacterial resistance: Ampicillin, 100 μg/mL
  Growth temperature: 37°C
  Growth strain: NEB Stable
  Copy number: High Copy
Gene/Insert
  Gene/Insert name: raACR (alt name: MsACR1-S218A)
  Species: Mantoniella squamata
  Insert size (bp): 723
  Promoter: hSyn
  Tag / fusion protein: mCerulean3 (C terminal on insert)
  Cloning method: Gibson Cloning
  Sequencing primers: 5′ hSyn-fwd: ACTCAGCGCTGCCTCAGTCT; 3′ WPRE-rev: CATAGCGTAAAAGGAGCAACA
Terms and licenses: Academic/Nonprofit Terms; Industry Terms: Not Available to Industry
Depositor comments: Please visit https://doi.org/10.1101/2023.06.09.544329 for bioRxiv preprint.
How to cite: raACR-mCerulean3-pAAV2-hSyn was a gift from Peter Hegemann (Addgene plasmid # 204966 ; http://n2t.net/addgene:204966 ; RRID:Addgene_204966)
