>Addgene plasmid #204966 | raACR-mCerulean3-pAAV2-hSyn | depositor partial sequence | sequence record 399272 | raACR
ATGTCCGCCTACGAGGTGGTGAAGGACATCCGGCTGGTCATCCAGACCATCCTGCTGCTGGCCTTTTATG
TGATGGCCGGCTTCTACCTGTATCAGAAGAAGAAGAAGAGGGCCAGATGGGAGGTGCTGTACATCGCAAC
CGTGGCAGGCCTGGCCAACACAATCGGCCTGGCCGCAGGACACCTGGAGCCACTGTCTTTTGCCGCAGAG
GGAGTGGGCAAGAAGACACCATGGCTGCGGTTCAGCTCCTGGATGACCACATGCCCCGTGCTGCTGATCC
ACCTGAACAATCTGGCAGGAGAGGAGGTGCAGAACGTGGAGCGCGCCAGCATGCTGGTCATCGAGCTGAA
TCTGATGGTGCTGCTGGGCGCCACCTCTAGCTTCACAGATGGCGGCGGCGCCCTGGTGTTCTTTATGCTG
AGCTGGCTGGTGTGCTTTACCATCTTCGTGCAGGCCTGGACAATCTTTAACGAGGCCTTCGCCTCCCTGC
CAGCAAAGGCAAGGCCTCACCTGAATGGCATGATGTTCTGTTTTTACTTCGCCTGGGCAGGATTTGGCGT
GCTGTTCGCAGCAGGACCAGAGGGATGGGGACCCAAGGACAATATCCTGGCCGAGCTGGTGACCATCGCC
ATGGTGGTGGTGGATTTCATCGCCAAGATCGTGTTTGGCTTCATCGGATGGCACCTGAGGTGGCGCGTGC
TGAGGGGAGAGGACGGCAAGGTG
